Addgene plasmid #194288: pME-p3E-GLRX-roGFP2
Purpose: Multisite gateway entry clone for expression of the redox probe GLRX-roGFP2. Parton lab clone KQF
Depositing lab: Rob Parton. Depositing organization: University of Queensland, Institute for Molecular Bioscience. Publication: Caveolae sense oxidative stress through membrane lipid peroxidation and cytosolic release of CAVIN1 to regulate NRF2. Wu Y, Lim YW, Stroud DA, Martel N, Hall TE, Lo HP, Ferguson C, Ryan MT, McMahon KA, Parton RG. Dev Cell. 2023 Mar 13;58(5):376-397.e4. doi: 10.1016/j.devcel.2023.02.004. Epub 2023 Feb 28. PubMed 36858041.
Backbone
  Vector backbone: pDONRp1-p3
  Vector type: Multisite gateway entry clone
Growth in bacteria
  Bacterial resistance: Kanamycin, 50 μg/mL
  Growth temperature: 37°C
  Growth strain: DH5alpha
  Copy number: High Copy
Gene/Insert
  Gene/Insert name: GLRX-roGFP2
  Insert size (bp): 1137
Terms and licenses: Academic/Nonprofit Terms; Industry Terms: Not Available to Industry
Depositor comments: Please visit https://www.biorxiv.org/content/10.1101/2021.06.09.447684v2 for bioRxiv preprint.
How to cite: pME-p3E-GLRX-roGFP2 was a gift from Rob Parton (Addgene plasmid # 194288 ; http://n2t.net/addgene:194288 ; RRID:Addgene_194288)
