[The description below was written by a language model from this plasmid's Addgene catalogue record and pLannotate feature annotations shown in this document.]
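Description:
pME-p3E-GLRX-roGFP2 is a small (about 3.7 kb) Multisite Gateway entry clone built on a pDONR-type backbone recorded as pDONRp1-p3. It is a bacterial cloning plasmid rather than an expression vector. It replicates at high copy from a ColE1/pUC-type origin and is selected with kanamycin through an aminoglycoside phosphotransferase (KanR) gene. Typical pDONR backbone elements are annotated: the rrnB T1 and T2 transcription terminators upstream of the recombination cassette, which insulate the insert from read-through transcription in E. coli, a T7 promoter on the far side of the insert, and short lacI and lacZα remnants with no evident functional role.

The payload is a 1,137 bp open reading frame encoding the redox biosensor GLRX-roGFP2. Human glutaredoxin 1 (GLRX) is placed upstream of roGFP2, a redox-sensitive Aequorea victoria GFP derivative, with an unannotated stretch of roughly 100 bp between them that presumably encodes a linker. Fusing glutaredoxin to roGFP2 is generally understood to couple the reporter's disulfide state to the glutathione redox couple, giving a ratiometric readout of glutathione redox potential.

The insert is flanked by attL1 on the 5′ side. On the 3′ side the table shows an attB3 core overlapping a fragment labelled attL1, which most likely represents an attL3-type site, consistent with the "pME-p3E" name and p1-p3 backbone. This arrangement would let one clone occupy both the middle and 3′ positions in an LR assembly. No eukaryotic promoter or polyadenylation signal is present, so these must come from a 5′ entry clone and the destination vector. The associated study concerns oxidative stress sensing by caveolae.
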