Features (pLannotate 1.2.2; 12 found; start..end, strand, type, name):
    319..411     +  CDS            lacI (fragment): lac repressor; lacI; The lac repressor binds to the lac operator to inhibit transcription in E. coli. This inhibition can be relieved by adding lactose or isopropyl-β-D-thiogalactopyranoside (IPTG).
    466..493     -  terminator     rrnB T2 terminator: transcription terminator T2 from the E. coli rrnB gene
    625..668     +  terminator     rrnB T1 terminator: Escherichia coli rrnB; transcription terminator T1 from the E. coli rrnB gene
    715..751     -  CDS            lacZα (fragment): LacZα fragment of β-galactosidase; lacZ fragment
    766..865     +  protein_bind   attL1: mutant version of attL; recombination site for the Gateway® LR reaction LR Clonase™
    872..1189    +  CDS            GLRX: GLRX1_HUMAN - Also known as GRX. Experimental evidence at protein level: Swiss-Prot protein existence level 1. Has a glutathione-disulfide oxidoreductase activity in the presence of NADPH and glutathione reductase. Reduces low molecular weight disulfides and proteins. From Homo sapiens (Human).
   1295..2005    +  CDS            roGFP2: roGFP2 is a basic (constitutively fluorescent) green fluorescent protein published in 2004, derived from Aequorea victoria.
   2009..2029    -  protein_bind   attB3: mutant version of attB; core recombination site for the Gateway® BP reaction BP Clonase™
   2020..2105    -  protein_bind   attL1 (fragment): mutant version of attL; recombination site for the Gateway® LR reaction LR Clonase™
   2142..2160    -  promoter       T7 promoter: promoter for bacteriophage T7 RNA polymerase
   2294..3103    +  CDS            KanR: aminoglycoside phosphotransferase; aph(3')-Ia; confers resistance to kanamycin in bacteria or G418 (Geneticin®) in eukaryotes
   3250..136     +  rep_origin     ori (across the origin): high-copy-number ColE1/pMB1/pBR322/pUC origin of replication
>Addgene plasmid #194288 | pME-p3E-GLRX-roGFP2 | addgene full sequence | sequence record 380037 | Addgene NGS Result
GGTCGGAACAGGAGAGCGCACGAGGGAGCTTCCAGGGGGAAACGCCTGGTATCTTTATAGTCCTGTCGGG
TTTCGCCACCTCTGACTTGAGCGTCGATTTTTGTGATGCTCGTCAGGGGGGCGGAGCCTATGGAAAAACG
CCAGCAACGCGGCCTTTTTACGGTTCCTGGCCTTTTGCTGGCCTTTTGCTCACATGTTCTTTCCTGCGTT
ATCCCCTGATTCTGTGGATAACCGTATTACCGCCTTTGAGTGAGCTGATACCGCTCGCCGCAGCCGAACG
ACCGAGCGCAGCGAGTCAGTGAGCGAGGAAGCGGAAGAGCGCCCAATACGCAAACCGCCTCTCCCCGCGC
GTTGGCCGATTCATTAATGCAGCTGGCACGACAGGTTTCCCGACTGGAAAGCGGGCAGTGAGCGCAACGC
AATTAATACGCGTACCGCTAGCCAGGAAGAGTTTGTAGAAACGCAAAAAGGCCATCCGTCAGGATGGCCT
TCTGCTTAGTTTGATGCCTGGCAGTTTATGGCGGGCGTCCTGCCCGCCACCCTCCGGGCCGTTGCTTCAC
AACGTTCAAATCCGCTCCCGGCGGATTTGTCCTACTCAGGAGAGCGTTCACCGACAAACAACAGATAAAA
CGAAAGGCCCAGTCTTCCGACTGAGCCTTTCGTTTTATTTGATGCCTGGCAGTTCCCTACTCTCGCGTTA
ACGCTAGCATGGATGTTTTCCCAGTCACGACGTTGTAAAACGACGGCCAGTCTTAAGCTCGGGCCCAAAT
AATGATTTTATTTTGACTGATAGTGACCTGTTCGTTGCAACACATTGATGAGCAATGCTTTTTTATAATG
CCAACTTTGTACAAAAAAGCAGGCTGCCACCATGGCCCAGGAATTTGTTAATTGCAAGATACAACCCGGC
AAGGTTGTAGTGTTTATCAAGCCGACCTGTCCTTACTGCCGACGTGCGCAAGAAATTCTTTCACAGCTGC
CAATAAAGCAGGGGTTGTTGGAGTTCGTTGATATTACAGCAACTAACCACACCAATGAGATCCAAGACTA
TTTGCAACAACTTACCGGTGCGCGAACAGTTCCAAGGGTCTTTATCGGAAAGGATTGTATAGGCGGCTGC
TCTGACCTTGTCTCTCTGCAACAATCTGGCGAGCTCCTGACGAGGTTGAAACAAATAGGCGCACTGCAGA
CTTCTGGAGGTAGTGGAGGGGGTGGTTCAGGCGGTGGCGGTTCTGGTGGTGGAGGTAGCGGGGGCGGCGG
CAGCGGAGGAGGCGGATCCGGGGGAGAGTTTGTGAGTAAGGGTGAGGAACTCTTTACTGGTGTTGTCCCG
ATCCTGGTGGAGCTCGATGGGGATGTGAACGGGCACAAATTCTCCGTCAGCGGGGAGGGCGAAGGTGACG
CCACGTACGGGAAATTGACGCTTAAATTTATTAGTACCACAGGAAAGCTGCCAGTCCCGTGGCCAACCCT
CGTAACGACCCTTACGTACGGAGTGCAATGCTTTTCCAGGTACCCTGATCACATGAAGCAACACGACTTC
TTCAAATCCGCCATGCCTGAAGGTTATGTTCAAGAACGGACCATCTTTTTCAAAGACGACGGCAACTATA
AGACAAGAGCAGAGGTCAAGTTTGAGGGTGATACACTTGTCAATAGAATCGAGCTGAAAGGGATTGACTT
CAAGGAGGATGGTAATATCCTGGGGCATAAGCTCGAGTACAACTACAACTGCCATAACGTCTACATTATG
GCCGATAAACAGAAGAACGGGATTAAAGTAAATTTCAAGATTCGTCATAACATTGAAGACGGCAGCGTTC
AACTTGCAGATCATTACCAGCAAAACACGCCCATTGGAGACGGGCCGGTTCTGCTTCCCGACAACCATTA
CTTGAGCACGTGTAGTGCCCTCTCTAAGGACCCGAACGAGAAGCGGGATCACATGGTTCTTCTTGAGTTT
GTAACAGCAGCCGGGATAACCCTGGGTATGGATGAGTTGTACAAATAACAACTTTATTATACAAAGTTGG
CATTATAAAAAAGCATTGCTTATCAATTTGTTGCAACGAACAGGTCACTATCAGTCAAAATAAAATCATT
ATTTGGAGCTCCATGGTAGCGTTAACGCGGCCGCGATATCCCCTATAGTGAGTCGTATTACATGGTCATA
GCTGTTTCCTGGCAGCTCTGGCCCGTGTCTCAAAATCTCTGATGTTACATTGCACAAGATAAAAATATAT
CATCATGAACAATAAAACTGTCTGCTTACATAAACAGTAATACAAGGGGTGTTATGAGCCATATTCAACG
GGAAACGTCGAGGCCGCGATTAAATTCCAACATGGATGCTGATTTATATGGGTATAAATGGGCTCGCGAT
AATGTCGGGCAATCAGGTGCGACAATCTATCGCTTGTATGGGAAGCCCGATGCGCCAGAGTTGTTTCTGA
AACATGGCAAAGGTAGCGTTGCCAATGATGTTACAGATGAGATGGTCAGACTAAACTGGCTGACGGAATT
TATGCCTCTTCCGACCATCAAGCATTTTATCCGTACTCCTGATGATGCATGGTTACTCACCACTGCGATC
CCCGGAAAAACAGCATTCCAGGTATTAGAAGAATATCCTGATTCAGGTGAAAATATTGTTGATGCGCTGG
CAGTGTTCCTGCGCCGGTTGCATTCGATTCCTGTTTGTAATTGTCCTTTTAACAGCGATCGCGTATTTCG
TCTCGCTCAGGCGCAATCACGAATGAATAACGGTTTGGTTGATGCGAGTGATTTTGATGACGAGCGTAAT
GGCTGGCCTGTTGAACAAGTCTGGAAAGAAATGCATAAACTTTTGCCATTCTCACCGGATTCAGTCGTCA
CTCATGGTGATTTCTCACTTGATAACCTTATTTTTGACGAGGGGAAATTAATAGGTTGTATTGATGTTGG
ACGAGTCGGAATCGCAGACCGATACCAGGATCTTGCCATCCTATGGAACTGCCTCGGTGAGTTTTCTCCT
TCATTACAGAAACGGCTTTTTCAAAAATATGGTATTGATAATCCTGATATGAATAAATTGCAGTTTCATT
TGATGCTCGATGAGTTTTTCTAATCAGAATTGGTTAATTGGTTGTAACACTGGCAGAGCATTACGCTGAC
TTGACGGGACGGCGCAAGCTCATGACCAAAATCCCTTAACGTGAGTTACGCGTCGTTCCACTGAGCGTCA
GACCCCGTAGAAAAGATCAAAGGATCTTCTTGAGATCCTTTTTTTCTGCGCGTAATCTGCTGCTTGCAAA
CAAAAAAACCACCGCTACCAGCGGTGGTTTGTTTGCCGGATCAAGAGCTACCAACTCTTTTTCCGAAGGT
AACTGGCTTCAGCAGAGCGCAGATACCAAATACTGTTCTTCTAGTGTAGCCGTAGTTAGGCCACCACTTC
AAGAACTCTGTAGCACCGCCTACATACCTCGCTCTGCTAATCCTGTTACCAGTGGCTGCTGCCAGTGGCG
ATAAGTCGTGTCTTACCGGGTTGGACTCAAGACGATAGTTACCGGATAAGGCGCAGCGGTCGGGCTGAAC
GGGGGGTTCGTGCACACAGCCCAGCTTGGAGCGAACGACCTACACCGAACTGAGATACCTACAGCGTGAG
CTATGAGAAAGCGCCACGCTTCCCGAAGGGAGAAAGGCGGACAGGTATCCGGTAAGCGGCAG
